>Addgene plasmid #233663 | CT447 | addgene full sequence | sequence record 464998 | Addgene NGS Result
TGACTAATTGAGATGCGGATCCGCTGGCACGACAGGTTTCCCGACTGGAAAGCGGGCAGTGAGCGCAACG
CAATTAATGTGAGTTAGCTCACTCATTAGGCACCCCAGGCTTTACACTTTATGCTTCCGGCTCGTATGTT
GTGTGGAATTGTGAGCGGATAACAATTTCACACAGGAAACAGCTATGACCATGATTACGCCAAGCTTGGG
CTGCAGGTCGAGGGATCTCCATAAGAGAAGAGGGACAGCTATGACTGGGAGTAGTCAGGAGAGGAGGAAA
AATCTGGCTAGTAAAACATGTAAGGAAAATTTTAGGGATGTTAAAGAAAAAAATAACACAAAACAAAATA
TAAAAAAAATCTAACCTCAAGTCAAGGCTTTTCTATGGAATAAGGAATGGACAGCAGGGGGCTGTTTCAT
ATACTGATGACCTCTTTATAGCCAACCTTTGTTCATGGCAGCCAGCATATGGGCATATGTTGCCAAACTC
TAAACCAAATACTCATTCTGATGTTTTAAATGATTTGCCCTCCCATATGTCCTTCCGAGTGAGAGACACA
AAAAATTCCAACACACTATTGCAATGAAAATAAATTTCCTTTATTAGCCAGAAGTCAGATGCTCAAGGGG
CTTCATGATGTCCCCATAATTTTTGGCAGAGGGAAAAAGATCTCAGTGGTATTTGTGAGCCAGGGCATTG
GCCACACCAGCCACCACCTTCTGATAGGCAGCCTGCACCTGAGGAGTGCGCTAGCGGTGGAAGGGCTCGG
AGTTGTGGTAATCTATGTATCCTGGGCGGCCGCGCTTGGATTCTGCGTTTGTTTCCGTCTACGAACTCCC
AGCGGTACACGCTACAGGGCGCGTGGGGATACCCCCTAGAGCCCCAGCTGGTTCTTTCCGCCTCAGAAGC
CATAGAGCCCACCGCATCCCCAGCATGCCTGCTATTGTCTTCCCAATCCTCCCCCTTGCTGTCCTGCCCC
ACCCCACCCCCCAGAATAGAATGACACCTACTCAGACAATGCGATGCAATTTCCTCATTTTATTAGGAAA
GGACAGTGGGAGTGGCACCTTCCAGGGTCAAGGAAGGCACGGGGGAGGGGCAAACAACAGATGGCTGGCA
ACTAGAAGGCACAGGAATTCTCACACCTTCCGCTTTTTCTTGGGGATCCGCCTGTTGATGTAGCTGCTCA
GGTAGTCCAGCACCTCCTGGCTGATGATGCCGTTCCAGGCGGGGTATCTGATGCTGCCCTCGGCGCTGCC
CTTCAGCTGCTCGATGTGCTGCCACTCCTCGATGGGGTTGGTCTCGTCCTTCAGGGCGATCATCTCCTTG
CTGATGGGGTCGTAGGCGTAGTACCTGGACACCAGGGCGAAGTAGTGGTCGGGGATGGCGGTGATCTGGT
GGGTGTAGGTGGTCCTGGCCACGGCGGAGGCCCTCTTGTCGCTCCAGTTGCCCACCACGTTTGTCAGCTC
GGTCAGGCCCTTCATGCTCAGAAAGCTGGTCATCAGGTGCCTGCCGATGTGGCTCTTAGGGCCGTTCTTG
ATAGCGAAGATGGGGTAGGGGGCGTTCTTCTTCAGGGCCTTGTTGTAGCTGCGCACCAGGTTGTCCTTCA
GCAGCTGGTACTCCTGCTTGTTGCTGCTGCTGTTGCCGGTCCTGTTCACTCTCTTCAGCACGGGCTCGCT
GTTCCTCAGGAACTCGTCCAGGTACACCAGGGGGTCGATCCTGCCTCTGGCGCTGAAAAAGTAGATGTGC
CTGGACACGCTTGTCTTGGTCTCGGTCACCAGGCACTGAATGATCACGCCCAGGTACTTGTTCTGCACCA
GCTTGAAGCTCTTGGGGTCCACGTTCTTGATGTCGCTGAACCTGCCGCAGTTGATGAATGTGGCCAGGAA
CAGGAACTGGTACAGGGTCTTGGTCTTGGTGAACCTGCTGGTGTACTCGAAGCTGTTCAGGATCTTCTCG
GTGATCTCCCAGATGCTCTCGCCCTCGGACAGCAGGGCCTTCAGCATCTTCTTGCTGTGGCTGTTGCCCT
TGTCGGCCTCCTCGCTGCTCTCGAACTGCAGCTGCAGGCTGGACACGATGTCGGTGATGTCGCTCTGGTG
CTTCTGGCCGTTGTAAGGGATGATGGTGAACTCCCAGGCGGGGATCAGCTTCTTCAGGCTGGCCTCCAGG
ATGGTGGCCTTCTGGGTCTTGTACTTGAACTGCAGGCTCTTGTTCACGATGTCGAAGCTCAGGCTGTTGC
TGATGATGGTGTTGTAGCTCATGAAGGTGGCCCTCTTGATGGCGGTGCCGTTGTGGGTGATCATCCAGCA
CAGGTAGGTCAGCTCGGCGGCACAGCTGGCGATCTTCTCGCCGGTACCGCTGCCACCACTTGATCCGGAG
CCAGACCCTCCGGACAGCATTAAAGTGCTAAAGTACTGCTCGAATTCTTGGTCGATGGTGGGCTTCTTGG
TTTCGTGTAAAGTGCTATCATCTTGGTTCACGGTCCAACGACCAGAGGACAGCACGAACTTGGCAGCGTT
GCTGCTACAGCCCTTGGCGTCCTCCTCCTCCTCTTCTTGCTCGTCGAGGTACAGAATGTTCTCGATCACC
TTCTCGGAGAAGTCCTCCAGATTCTGGGTGCCGTAGATATAGTCTAAATGGGACTCGAAGCTGATCATCT
TGTCCTCTCCGCAGCTGCCGCTGGATTCTTCCTTCATCTCGATGTCGTTGTTGCACTCCATGGAGGTGGT
GGAGTTCACGTAGCTGGACATGCTGTACTCGGTATCGATCTCGCTGTTGCCGTTGGTGTTCTCGCTACAA
GCCACGTTGGCAAAGCATGTGTGTTTGGATAAAGGTAATAAGCTCAGCTCGTCGCTCTGGTCGGTCTGGA
ACTTCCTCTTCTTGGACACCTCCACCTCCTCCATCTTCAGCACGTTCTTGCTGCTGCTGATAATCATGTG
GTGGAAGCTGTTGATCTCGCTGGGCTTCTCGTTGTTGTTGTCGACCTCCACCTCGGGCATGGTGGCGGCA
CGCGTGCGAGACGAGACGAGACAGCCTGAGAATGGATGCGAGTAATGGGCGCGCCTTCGCTCGAATTAAT
CAATTCTTTGCCAAAATGATGAGACAGCACAATAACCAGCACGTTGCCCAGGAGCTGTAGGAAAAAGAAG
AAGGCATGAACATGGTTAGCAGAGGCTCTAGAGCCGCCGGTCACACGCCAGAAGCCGAACCCCGCCCTGC
CCCGTCCCCCCCGAAGGCAGCCGTCCCCCCGCGGACAGCCCCGAGGCTGGAGAGGGAGAAGGGGACGGCG
GCGCGGCGACGCACGAAGGCCCTCCCCGCCCATTTCCTTCCTGCCGGCGCCGCACCGCTTCGCCCCGCGC
CCGCTAGAGGGGGTGCGGCGGCGCCTCCCAGATTTCGGCTCCGCACAGATTTGGGACAAAGGAAGTCCCT
GCGCCCTCTCGCACGATTACCATAAAAGGCAATGGCTGCGGCTCGCCGCGCCTCGACAGCCGCCGGCGCT
CCGGGGGCCGCCGCGCCCCTCCCCCGAGCCCTCCCCGGCCCGAGGCGGCCCCGCCCCGCCCGGCACCCCC
ACCTGCCGCCACCCCCCGCCCGGCACGGCGAGCCCCGCGCCACGCCCCGTACGGAGCCCCGCACCCGAAG
CCGGGCCGTGCTCAGCAACTCGGGGAGGGGGGTGCAGGGGGGGTTGCAGCCCGACCGACGCGCCCACACC
CCCTGCTCACCCCCCCACGCACACACCCCGCACGCAGCCTTTGTTCCCCTCGCAGCCCCCCCCGCACCGC
GGGGCACCGCCCCCGGCCGCGCTCCCCTCGCGCACACTGCGGAGCGCACAAAGCCCCGCGCCGCGCCCGC
AGCGCTCACAGCCGCCGGGCAGCGCGGAGCCGCACGCGGCGCTCCCCACGCACACACACACGCACGCACC
CCCCGAGCCGCTCCCCCCGCACAAAGGGCCCTCCCGGAGCCCCTCAAGGCTTTCACGCAGCCACAGAAAA
GAAACAAGCCGTCATTAAACCAAGCGCTAATTACAGCCCGGAGGAGAAGGGCCGTCCCGCCCGCTCACCT
GTGGGAGTAACGCGGTCAGTCAGAGCCGGGGCGGGCGGCGCGAGGCGGCGGCGGAGCGGGGCACGGGGCG
AAGGCAGCGCGCAGCGACTCCCGCCCGCCGCGCGCTTCGCTTTTTATAGGGCCGCCGCCGCCGCCGCCTC
GCCATAAAAGGAAACTTTCGGAGCGCGCCGCTCTGATTGGCTGCCGCCGCACCTCTCCGCCTCGCCCCGC
CCCGCCCCTCGCCCCGCCCCGCCCCGCCTGGCGCGCGCCCCCCCCCCCCCCCGCCCCCATCGCTGCACAA
AATAATTAAAAAATAAATAAATACAAAATTGGGGGTGGGGAGGGGGGGGAGATGGGGAGAGTGAAGCAGA
ACGTGGGGCTCACCTCGACCATGGTAATAGCGATGACTAATACGTAGATGTACTGCCAAGTAGGAAAGTC
CCATAAGGTCATGTACTGGGCATAATGCCAGGCGGGCCATTTACCGTCATTGACGTCAATAGGGGGCGTA
CTTGGCATATGATACACTTGATGTACTGCCAAGTGGGCAGTTTACCGTAAATACTCCACCCATTGACGTC
AATGGAAAGTCCCTATTGGCGTTACTATGGGAACATACGTCATTATTGACGTCAATGGGCGGGGGTCGTT
GGGCGGTCAGCCAGGCGGGCCATTTACCGTAAGTTATGTAACGCGGAACTCCATATATGGGCTATGAACT
AATGACCCCGTAATTGATTACTATTAATAACTAGTCAATAATCAATGTCGACCCAGGTGGCACTTTTCGG
GGAAATGTGCGCGGAACCCCTATTTGTTTATTTTTCTAAATACATTCAAATATGTATCCGCTCATGAGAC
AATAACCCTGATAAATGCTTCAATAATATTGAAAAAGGAAGAGTATGAGTATTCAACATTTCCGTGTCGC
CCTTATTCCCTTTTTTGCGGCATTTTGCCTTCCTGTTTTTGCTCACCCAGAAACGCTGGTGAAAGTAAAA
GATGCTGAAGATCAGTTGGGTGCACGAGTGGGTTACATCGAACTGGATCTCAACAGCGGTAAGATCCTTG
AGAGTTTTCGCCCCGAAGAACGTTTTCCAATGATGAGCACTTTTAAAGTTCTGCTATGTGGCGCGGTATT
ATCCCGTATTGACGCCGGGCAAGAGCAACTCGGTCGCCGCATACACTATTCTCAGAATGACTTGGTTGAG
TACTCACCAGTCACAGAAAAGCATCTTACGGATGGCATGACAGTAAGAGAATTATGCAGTGCTGCCATAA
CCATGAGTGATAACACTGCGGCCAACTTACTTCTGACAACGATCGGAGGACCGAAGGAGCTAACCGCTTT
TTTGCACAACATGGGGGATCATGTAACTCGCCTTGATCGTTGGGAACCGGAGCTGAATGAAGCCATACCA
AACGACGAGCGTGACACCACGATGCCTGTAGCAATGGCAACAACGTTGCGCAAACTATTAACTGGCGAAC
TACTTACTCTAGCTTCCCGGCAACAATTAATAGACTGGATGGAGGCGGATAAAGTTGCAGGACCACTTCT
GCGCTCGGCCCTTCCGGCTGGCTGGTTTATTGCTGATAAATCTGGAGCCGGTGAGCGTGGGTCTCGCGGT
ATCATTGCAGCACTGGGGCCAGATGGTAAGCCCTCCCGTATCGTAGTTATCTACACGACGGGGAGTCAGG
CAACTATGGATGAACGAAATAGACAGATCGCTGAGATAGGTGCCTCACTGATTAAGCATTGGTAACTGTC
AGACCAAGTTTACTCATATATACTTTAGATTGATTTAAAACTTCATTTTTAATTTAAAAGGATCTAGGTG
AAGATCCTTTTTGATAATCTCATGACCAAAATCCCTTAACGTGAGTTTTCGTTCCACTGAGCGTCAGACC
CCGTAGAAAAGATCAAAGGATCTTCTTGAGATCCTTTTTTTCTGCGCGTAATCTGCTGCTTGCAAACAAA
AAAACCACCGCTACCAGCGGTGGTTTGTTTGCCGGATCAAGAGCTACCAACTCTTTTTCCGAAGGTAACT
GGCTTCAGCAGAGCGCAGATACCAAATACTGTTCTTCTAGTGTAGCCGTAGTTAGGCCACCACTTCAAGA
ACTCTGTAGCACCGCCTACATACCTCGCTCTGCTAATCCTGTTACCAGTGGCTGCTGCCAGTGGCGATAA
GTCGTGTCTTACCGGGTTGGACTCAAGACGATAGTTACCGGATAAGGCGCAGCGGTCGGGCTGAACGGGG
GGTTCGTGCACACAGCCCAGCTTGGAGCGAACGACCTACACCGAACTGAGATACCTACAGCGTGAGCTAT
GAGAAAGCGCCACGCTTCCCGAAGGGAGAAAGGCGGACAGGTATCCGGTAAGCGGCAGGGTCGGAACAGG
AGAGCGCACGAGGGAGCTTCCAGGGGGAAACGCCTGGTATCTTTATAGTCCTGTCGGGTTTCGCCACCTC
TGACTTGAGCGTCGATTTTTGTGATGCTCGTCAGGGGGGCGGAGCCTATGGAAAAACGCCAGCAACGCGG
CCTTTTTACGGTTCCTGGCCTTTTGCTGGCCTTTTGCTCACATGTTCTTTCCTGCGTTATCCCCTGATTC
TGTGGATAACCGTATTACCGCCTTTGAGTGAGCTGATACCGCTCGCCGCAGCCGAACGACCGAGCGCAGC
GAGTCAGTGAGCGAGGAAGCGGAAGAGCGCCCAATACGCAAACCGCCTCTCCCCGCGCGTTGGCCGATTC
ATTAATGCAGCGGATCCAGACATGATAAGATACATTGATGAGTTTGGACAAACCACAACTAGAATGCAGT
GAAAAAAATGCTTTATTTGTGAAATTTGTGATGCTATTGCTTTATTTGTAACCATTATAAGCTGCAATAA
ACAAGTTAGCTTTTTGCAAAAGCCTAGGCCTCCAAAAAAGCCTCCTCACTACTTCTGGAATAGCTCAGAG
GCCGAGGCGGCCTCGGCCTCTGCATAAATAAAAAAAATTAGTCAGCCATGGGGCGGAGAATGGGCGGAAC
TGGGCGGAGTTAGGGGCGGGACTATGGTTGC
Features (pLannotate 1.2.2; 20 found; start..end, strand, type, name):
     23..62      +  CDS            lacI (fragment): lac repressor; lacI; The lac repressor binds to the lac operator to inhibit transcription in E. coli. This inhibition can be relieved by adding lactose or isopropyl-β-D-thiogalactopyranoside (IPTG).
     75..96      +  protein_bind   CAP binding site: CAP binding activates transcription in the presence of cAMP. E. coli catabolite activator protein
    111..141     +  promoter       lac promoter: promoter for the E. coli lac operon
    149..165     +  protein_bind   lac operator: The lac repressor binds to the lac operator to inhibit transcription in E. coli. This inhibition can be relieved by adding lactose or isopropyl-β-D-thiogalactopyranoside (IPTG). lac repressor encoded by lacI
    550..605     -  polyA_signal   β-globin poly(A) signal: rabbit β-globin polyadenylation signal (Gil and Proudfoot, 1987)
    676..747     -  CDS            HBB (fragment): HBB_PONPY - Experimental evidence at transcript level: Swiss-Prot protein existence level 2. Involved in oxygen transport from the lung to the various peripheral tissues. From Pongo pygmaeus (Bornean orangutan).
    885..906     -  promoter       SV40 promoter (fragment): SV40 enhancer and early promoter
    910..1134    -  polyA_signal   bGH poly(A) signal: bovine growth hormone polyadenylation signal
   1165..2353    -  CDS            FLPo (fragment): nuclear-targeted site-specific recombinase FLPo is a mouse codon-optimized fusion between the SV40 nuclear localization signal and a thermostable version of the Saccharomyces cerevisiae site-specific recombinase FLP. Recombination occurs at FRT sequences.
   2395..3000    -  CDS            FHY1: FHY1_ARATH - Also known as PAT3 From Arabidopsis thaliana (Mouse-ear cress).
   3135..4151    -  intron         chimeric intron: chimera between introns from chicken β-actin and rabbit β-globin
   4152..4428    -  promoter       chicken β-actin promoter: No description available
   4430..4809    -  enhancer       CMV enhancer: human cytomegalovirus immediate early enhancer
   4840..4944    +  promoter       AmpR promoter: bla
   4945..5805    +  CDS            AmpR: β-lactamase; bla; confers resistance to ampicillin, carbenicillin, and related antibiotics
   5976..6564    +  rep_origin     ori: high-copy-number ColE1/pMB1/pBR322/pUC origin of replication
   6747..6801    +  CDS            lacI (fragment): lac repressor; lacI; The lac repressor binds to the lac operator to inhibit transcription in E. coli. This inhibition can be relieved by adding lactose or isopropyl-β-D-thiogalactopyranoside (IPTG).
   6803..6937    -  polyA_signal   SV40 poly(A) signal: SV40 polyadenylation signal
   6957..7091    -  rep_origin     SV40 ori: SV40 origin of replication
   7095..16      -  promoter       SV40 promoter (fragment) (across the origin): SV40 enhancer and early promoter
