[The description below was written by a language model from this plasmid's Addgene catalogue record and pLannotate feature annotations shown in this document.]
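Description:
CT447 is a 7.1 kb mammalian expression plasmid that encodes one half of a red light-inducible split Flp recombinase system. The backbone is recorded as unknown, but the annotated layout is pCAGGS-like. It is propagated in E. coli from a high-copy ColE1/pUC-type origin under ampicillin selection (AmpR with its bla promoter). Residual lac promoter/operator, CAP site and lacI fragments are cloning-vector remnants. An SV40 origin with flanking SV40 promoter fragments and an SV40 poly(A) signal is also present. No mammalian selection marker is annotated, which fits use by transient transfection.

The payload sits on the reverse strand under the CAG promoter, made up of the CMV enhancer, the chicken β-actin promoter and a chimeric β-actin/β-globin intron. This promoter gives strong constitutive expression in mammalian cells. The coding region joins Arabidopsis thaliana FHY1 to a large fragment of codon-optimized Flp (FLPo). The name "Flp-28C" suggests a C-terminal portion of a recombinase split near residue 28, though the record does not define the split point. In the feature table FHY1 lies promoter-proximal, upstream of the Flp fragment, even though the insert name lists it last. The catalogue gives the insert species as human, whereas the annotated parts derive from plant and yeast. A bGH poly(A) signal terminates the transcript, and the rabbit β-globin poly(A) of the backbone lies further downstream.

FHY1 is a plant protein that binds phytochrome A in its red light-activated state. This construct is therefore presumably co-expressed with a complementary N-terminal Flp fragment fused to a phytochrome partner, which this record does not describe. Illumination would then bring the two halves together and restore recombination at FRT sites. The associated work applies such tools to multiplexed optical control of cell fate, Boolean logic and patterning in mammalian cells.
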