Addgene plasmid #233663: CT447
Purpose: Red light-inducible Flp-C; Flp-28C-FHY1
Depositing lab: Wilson Wong. Depositing organization: Boston University Main Campus. Publication: Multiplexing light-inducible recombinases to control cell fate, Boolean logic, and cell patterning in mammalian cells. Tous C, Kinstlinger IS, Rice MEL, Deng J, Wong WW. Sci Adv. 2025 May 9;11(19):eadt1971. doi: 10.1126/sciadv.adt1971. Epub 2025 May 9. PubMed 40344052.
Backbone
  Vector backbone: Unknown
  Vector type: Mammalian Expression
Growth in bacteria
  Bacterial resistance: Ampicillin, 100 μg/mL
  Growth temperature: 37°C
  Growth strain: DH5alpha
  Copy number: High Copy
Gene/Insert
  Gene/Insert name: Flp-28C-FHY1
  Species: H. sapiens (human)
  Mutation: None
  Promoter: CAG
  Cloning method: Gibson Cloning
  Sequencing primers: 5′ pCAG-F
Terms and licenses: Academic/Nonprofit Terms; Industry Terms: Not Available to Industry
How to cite: CT447 was a gift from Wilson Wong (Addgene plasmid # 233663 ; http://n2t.net/addgene:233663 ; RRID:Addgene_233663)
